>Addgene plasmid #49043 | EMM67 | depositor full sequence | sequence record 72028 | >EMM67 sequence 8550 bps
TGCGCAACGTTGTTGCCATTGCTACAGGCATCGTGGTGTCACGCTCGTCGTTTGGTATGGCTTCATTCAG
CTCCGGTTCCCAACGATCAAGGCGAGTTACATGATCCCCCATGTTGTGCAAAAAAGCGGTTAGCTCCTTC
GGTCCTCCGATCGTTGTCAGAAGTAAGTTGGCCGCAGTGTTATCACTCATGGTTATGGCAGCACTGCATA
ATTCTCTTACTGTCATGCCATCCGTAAGATGCTTTTCTGTGACTGGTGAGTACTCAACCAAGTCATTCTG
AGAATAGTGTATGCGGCGACCGAGTTGCTCTTGCCCGGCGTCAATACGGGATAATACCGCGCCACATAGC
AGAACTTTAAAAGTGCTCATCATTGGAAAACGTTCTTCGGGGCGAAAACTCTCAAGGATCTTACCGCTGT
TGAGATCCAGTTCGATGTAACCCACTCGTGCACCCAACTGATCTTCAGCATCTTTTACTTTCACCAGCGT
TTCTGGGTGAGCAAAAACAGGAAGGCAAAATGCCGCAAAAAAGGGAATAAGGGCGACACGGAAATGTTGA
ATACTCATACTCTTCCTTTTTCAATATTATTGAAGCATTTATCAGGGTTATTGTCTCATGAGCGGATACA
TATTTGAATGTATTTAGAAAAATAAACAAATAGGGGTTCCGCGCACATTTCCCCGAAAAGTGCCACCTGA
CGTCGACGGATCGGGAGATCGATCTCCCGATCCCCTAGGGTCGACTCTCAGTACAATCTGCTCTGATGCC
GCATAGTTAAGCCAGTATCTGCTCCCTGCTTGTGTGTTGGAGGTCGCTGAGTAGTGCGCGAGCAAAATTT
AAGCTACAACAAGGCAAGGCTTGACCGACAATTGCATGAAGAATCTGCTTAGGGTTAGGCGTTTTGCGCT
GCTTCGCTAGTCGTGAGGCTCCGGTGCCCGTCAGTGGGCAGAGCGCACATCGCCCACAGTCCCCGAGAAG
TTGGGGGGAGGGGTCGGCAATTGAACCGGTGCCTAGAGAAGGTGGCGCGGGGTAAACTGGGAAAGTGATG
TCGTGTACTGGCTCCGCCTTTTTCCCGAGGGTGGGGGAGAACCGTATATAAGTGCAGTAGTCGCCGTGAA
CGTTCTTTTTCGCAACGGGTTTGCCGCCAGAACACAGGTAAGTGCCGTGTGTGGTTCCCGCGGGCCTGGC
CTCTTTACGGGTTATGGCCCTTGCGTGCCTTGAATTACTTCCACCTGGCTGCAGTACGTGATTCTTGATC
CCGAGCTTCGGGTTGGAAGTGGGTGGGAGAGTTCGAGGCCTTGCGCTTAAGGAGCCCCTTCGCCTCGTGC
TTGAGTTGAGGCCTGGCCTGGGCGCTGGGGCCGCCGCGTGCGAATCTGGTGGCACCTTCGCGCCTGTCTC
GCTGCTTTCGATAAGTCTCTAGCCATTTAAAATTTTTGATGACCTGCTGCGACGCTTTTTTTCTGGCAAG
ATAGTCTTGTAAATGCGGGCCAAGATCTGCACACTGGTATTTCGGTTTTTGGGGCCGCGGGCGGCGACGG
GGCCCGTGCGTCCCAGCGCACATGTTCGGCGAGGCGGGGCCTGCGAGCGCGGCCACCGAGAATCGGACGG
GGGTAGTCTCAAGCTGGCCGGCCTGCTCTGGTGCCTGGCCTCGCGCCGCCGTGTATCGCCCCGCCCTGGG
CGGCAAGGCTGGCCCGGTCGGCACCAGTTGCGTGAGCGGAAAGATGGCCGCTTCCCGGCCCTGCTGCAGG
GAGCTCAAAATGGAGGACGCGGCGCTCGGGAGAGCGGGCGGGTGAGTCACCCACACAAAGGAAAAGGGCC
TTTCCGTCCTCAGCCGTCGCTTCATGTGACTCCACGGAGTACCGGGCGCCGTCCAGGCACCTCGATTAGT
TCTCGAGCTTTTGGAGTACGTCGTCTTTAGGTTGGGGGGAGGGGTTTTATGCGATGGAGTTTCCCCACAC
TGAGTGGGTGGAGACTGAAGTTAGGCCAGCTTGGCACTTGATGTAATTCTCCTTGGAATTTGCCCTTTTT
GAGTTTGGATCTTGGTTCATTCTCAAGCCTCAGACAGTGGTTCAAAGTTTTTTTCTTCCATTTCAGGTGT
CGTGAAGCGGCCGCCACCATGGCCCCCAAGAAGAAGAGGAAGGTGGGCATTCACCGCGGGGTACCTATGG
TGGACTTGAGGACACTCGGTTATTCGCAACAGCAACAGGAGAAAATCAAGCCTAAGGTCAGGAGCACCGT
CGCGCAACACCACGAGGCGCTTGTGGGGCATGGCTTCACTCATGCGCATATTGTCGCGCTTTCACAGCAC
CCTGCGGCGCTTGGGACGGTGGCTGTCAAATACCAAGATATGATTGCGGCCCTGCCCGAAGCCACGCACG
AGGCAATTGTAGGGGTCGGTAAACAGTGGTCGGGAGCGCGAGCACTTGAGGCGCTGCTGACTGTGGCGGG
TGAGCTTAGGGGGCCTCCGCTCCAGCTCGACACCGGGCAGCTGCTGAAGATCGCGAAGAGAGGGGGAGTA
ACAGCGGTAGAGGCAGTGCACGCCTGGCGCAATGCGCTCACCGGGGCCCCCTTGAACAGAGACGATCTAG
AGCTAGACGTCTCGCTGACACCCGAACAGGTGGTCGCCATTGCTAATAATAACGGAGGACGGCCAGCCTT
GGAGAGCATTGTGGCCCAGCTGTCCAGGCCGGACCCTGCCCTGGCCGCGTTAACCAACGACCACCTCGTC
GCCTTGGCCTGCCTCGGCGGACGTCCTGCGCTGGATGCAGTGAAAAAGGGATTGCCGCACGCGCCGGCCT
TGATCAAAAGAACCAATCGCCGTATTCCCGAACGCACATCCCATCGCGTTGCCGACCACGCGCAAGTGGT
TCGCGTGCTGGGTTTTTTCCAGTGCCACTCCCACCCAGCGCAAGCATTTGATGACGCCATGACGCAGTTC
GGGATGAGCGGAGGAGGATCTTTATCTGGGAAGAAGGCGGCAGCCGCGGCGGCGGCGGCTGCAGCGGCAG
CAACCGGGACGGAGGCTGGCCCTGGGACAGCAGGCGGCTCCGAGAACGGGTCTGAGGTGGCCGCGCAGCC
CGCGGGCCTGTCGGGCCCAGCCGAGGTCGGGCCGGGGGCGGTGGGGGAGCGCACACCCCGCAAGAAAGAG
CCTCCGCGGGCCTCGCCCCCCGGGGGCCTGGCGGAACCGCCGGGGTCCGCAGGGCCTCAGGCCGGCCCTA
CTGTCGTGCCTGGGTCTGCGACCCCCATGGAAACTGGAATAGCAGAGACTCCGGAGGGGCGTCGGACCAG
CCGGCGCAAGCGGGCGAAGGTAGAGTACAGAGAGATGGATGAAAGCTTGGCCAACCTCTCAGAAGATGAG
TATTATTCAGAAGAAGAGAGAAATGCCAAAGCAGAGAAGGAAAAGAAGCTTCCCCCACCACCCCCTCAAG
CCCCACCTGAGGAAGAAAATGAAAGTGAGCCTGAAGAACCATCGGGTGTGGAGGGCGCAGCTTTCCAGAG
CCGACTTCCTCATGACCGGATGACTTCTCAAGAAGCAGCCTGTTTTCCAGATATTATCAGTGGACCACAA
CAGACCCAGAAGGTTTTTCTTTTCATTAGAAACCGCACACTGCAGTTGTGGTTGGATAATCCAAAGATTC
AGCTGACATTTGAGGCTACTCTCCAACAATTAGAAGCACCTTATAACAGTGATACTGTGCTTGTCCACCG
AGTTCACAGTTATTTAGAGCGTCATGGTCTTATCAACTTCGGCATCTATAAGAGGATAAAACCCCTACCA
ACTAAAAAGACAGGAAAGGTAATTATTATAGGCTCTGGGGTCTCAGGCTTGGCAGCAGCTCGACAGTTAC
AAAGTTTTGGAATGGATGTCACACTTTTGGAAGCCAGGGATCGTGTGGGTGGACGAGTTGCCACATTTCG
CAAAGGAAACTATGTAGCTGATCTTGGAGCCATGGTGGTAACAGGTCTTGGAGGGAATCCTATGGCTGTG
GTCAGCAAACAAGTAAATATGGAACTGGCCAAGATCAAGCAAAAATGCCCACTTTATGAAGCCAACGGAC
AAGCTGTTCCTAAAGAGAAAGATGAAATGGTAGAGCAAGAGTTTAACCGGTTGCTAGAAGCTACATCTTA
CCTTAGTCATCAACTAGACTTCAATGTCCTCAATAATAAGCATGTGTCCCTTGGCCAGGCATTGGAAGTT
GTCATTCAGTTACAAGAGAAGCATGTCAAAGATGAGCAGATTGAACATTGGAAGAAGATAGTGAAAACTC
AGGAAGAATTGAAAGAACTTCTTAATAAGATGGTAAATTTGAAAGAGAAAATTAAAGAACTCCATCAGCA
ATACAAAGAAGCATCTGAAGTAAAGCCACCCAGAGATATTACTGCCGAGTTCTTAGTGAAAAGCAAACAC
AGGGATCTGACCGCCCTATGCAAGGAATATGATGAATTAGCTGAAACACAAGGAAAGCTAGAAGAAAAAC
TTCAGGAGTTGGAAGCGAATCCCCCAAGTGATGTATATCTCTCATCAAGAGACAGACAAATACTTGATTG
GCATTTTGCAAATCTTGAATTTGCTAATGCCACACCTCTCTCAACTCTCTCCCTTAAGCACTGGGATCAG
GATGATGACTTTGAGTTCACTGGCAGCCACCTGACAGTAAGGAATGGCTACTCGTGTGTGCCTGTGGCTT
TAGCAGAAGGCCTAGACATTAAACTGAATACAGCAGTGCGACAGGTTCGCTACACGGCTTCAGGATGTGA
AGTGATAGCTGTGAATACCCGCTCCACGAGTCAAACCTTTATTTATAAATGCGACGCAGTTCTCTGTACC
CTTCCCCTGGGTGTGCTGAAGCAGCAGCCACCAGCCGTTCAGTTTGTGCCACCTCTCCCTGAGTGGAAAA
CATCTGCAGTCCAAAGGATGGGATTTGGCAACCTTAACAAGGTGGTGTTGTGTTTTGATCGGGTGTTCTG
GGATCCAAGTGTCAATTTGTTCGGGCATGTTGGCAGTACGACTGCCAGCAGGGGTGAGCTCTTCCTCTTC
TGGAACCTCTATAAAGCTCCAATACTGTTGGCACTAGTGGCAGGAGAAGCTGCTGGTATCATGGAAAACA
TAAGTGACGATGTGATTGTTGGCCGATGCCTGGCCATTCTCAAAGGGATTTTTGGTAGCAGTGCAGTACC
TCAGCCCAAAGAAACTGTGGTGTCTCGTTGGCGTGCTGATCCCTGGGCTCGGGGCTCTTATTCCTATGTT
GCTGCAGGATCATCTGGAAATGACTATGATTTAATGGCTCAGCCAATCACTCCTGGCCCCTCGATTCCAG
GTGCCCCACAGCCGATTCCACGACTCTTCTTTGCGGGAGAACATACGATCCGTAACTACCCAGCCACAGT
GCATGGTGCTCTGCTGAGTGGGCTGCGAGAAGCGGGAAGAATTGCAGACCAGTTTTTGGGGGCCATGTAT
ACGCTGCCTCGCCAGGCCACACCAGGTGTTCCTGCACAGCAGTCCCCAAGCATGTGAGACAGATGCATTC
TAAGGGAAGAGGCCCATTTAATTAATTGTTTATTGCAGCTTATAATGGTTACAAATAAAGCAATAGCATC
ACAAATTTCACAAATAAAGCATTTTTTTCACTGCATTCTAGTTGTGGTTTGTCCAAACTCATCAATGTAT
CTTATGAATTCCGATTAAGTCGACCCTGTGGAATGTGTGTCAGTTAGGGTGTGGAAAGTCCCCAGGCTCC
CCAGCAGGCAGAAGTATGCAAAGCATGCATCTCAATTAGTCAGCAACCAGGTGTGGAAAGTCCCCAGGCT
CCCCAGCAGGCAGAAGTATGCAAAGCATGCATCTCAATTAGTCAGCAACCATAGTCCCGCCCCTAACTCC
GCCCATCCCGCCCCTAACTCCGCCCAGTTCCGCCCATTCTCCGCCCTATGGCTGACTAATTTTTTTTATT
TATGCAGAGGCCGAGGCCGCCTCGGCTTCTGAGCTATTCCAGAAGTAGTGAGGAGGCTTTTTTGGAGGCC
TAGGCTTTTGCAAAAAGCTTACCATGACCGAGTACAAGCCCACGGTGCGCCTCGCCACCCGCGACGACGT
CCCCAGGGCCGTACGCACCCTCGCCGCCGCGTTCGCCGACTACCCCGCCACGCGCCACACCGTCGATCCG
GACCGCCACATCGAGCGGGTCACCGAGCTGCAAGAACTCTTCCTCACGCGCGTCGGGCTCGACATCGGCA
AGGTGTGGGTCGCGGACGACGGCGCCGCGGTGGCGGTCTGGACCACGCCGGAGAGCGTCGAAGCGGGGGC
GGTGTTCGCCGAGATCGGCCCGCGCATGGCCGAGTTGAGCGGTTCCCGGCTGGCCGCGCAGCAACAGATG
GAAGGCCTCCTGGCGCCGCACCGGCCCAAGGAGCCCGCGTGGTTCCTGGCCACCGTCGGCGTGTCGCCCG
ACCACCAGGGCAAGGGTCTGGGCAGCGCCGTCGTGCTCCCCGGAGTGGAGGCGGCCGAGCGCGCCGGGGT
GCCCGCCTTCCTGGAGACCTCCGCGCCCCGCAACCTCCCCTTCTACGAGCGGCTCGGCTTCACCGTCACC
GCCGACGTCGAGTGCCCGAAGGACCGCGCGACCTGGTGCATGACCCGCAAGCCCGGTGCCTGACGCCCGC
CCCACGACCCGCAGCGCCCGACCGAAAGGAGCGCACGACCCCATGCATCGCGAAGGTAAGCCTATCCCTA
ACCCTCTCCTCGGTCTCGATTCTACGCGTACCGGTCATCATCACCATCACCATTGAGTTTAAACCCGCTG
ATCAGCCTCGACTGTGCCTTCTAGTTGCCAGCCATCTGTTGTTTGCCCCTCCCCCGTGCCTTCCTTGACC
CTGGAAGGTGCCACTCCCACTGTCCTTTCCTAATAAAATGAGGAAATTGCATCGCATTGTCTGAGTAGGT
GTCATTCTATTCTGGGGGGTGGGGTGGGGCAGGACAGCAAGGGGGAGGATTGGGAAGACAATAGCAGGCA
TGCTGGGGATGCGGTGGGCTCTATGGCTTCTGAGGCGGAAAGAACCAGCTGGGGCTCGATACCGTCGACC
TCTAGCTAGAGCTTGGCGTAATCATGGTCATAGCTGTTTCCTGTGTGAAATTGTTATCCGCTCACAATTC
CACACAACATACGAGCCGGAAGCATAAAGTGTAAAGCCTAGGGTGCCTAATGAGTGAGCTAACTCACATT
AATTGCGTTGCGCTCACTGCCCGCTTTCCAGTCGGGAAACCTGTCGTGCCAGCTGCATTAATGAATCGGC
CAACGCGCGGGGAGAGGCGGTTTGCGTATTGGGCGCTCTTCCGCTTCCTCGCTCACTGACTCGCTGCGCT
CGGTCGTTCGGCTGCGGCGAGCGGTATCAGCTCACTCAAAGGCGGTAATACGGTTATCCACAGAATCAGG
GGATAACGCAGGAAAGAACATGTGAGCAAAAGGCCAGCAAAAGGCCAGGAACCGTAAAAAGGCCGCGTTG
CTGGCGTTTTTCCATAGGCTCCGCCCCCCTGACGAGCATCACAAAAATCGACGCTCAAGTCAGAGGTGGC
GAAACCCGACAGGACTATAAAGATACCAGGCGTTTCCCCCTGGAAGCTCCCTCGTGCGCTCTCCTGTTCC
GACCCTGCCGCTTACCGGATACCTGTCCGCCTTTCTCCCTTCGGGAAGCGTGGCGCTTTCTCAATGCTCA
CGCTGTAGGTATCTCAGTTCGGTGTAGGTCGTTCGCTCCAAGCTGGGCTGTGTGCACGAACCCCCCGTTC
AGCCCGACCGCTGCGCCTTATCCGGTAACTATCGTCTTGAGTCCAACCCGGTAAGACACGACTTATCGCC
ACTGGCAGCAGCCACTGGTAACAGGATTAGCAGAGCGAGGTATGTAGGCGGTGCTACAGAGTTCTTGAAG
TGGTGGCCTAACTACGGCTACACTAGAAGGACAGTATTTGGTATCTGCGCTCTGCTGAAGCCAGTTACCT
TCGGAAAAAGAGTTGGTAGCTCTTGATCCGGCAAACAAACCACCGCTGGTAGCGGTGGTTTTTTTGTTTG
CAAGCAGCAGATTACGCGCAGAAAAAAAGGATCTCAAGAAGATCCTTTGATCTTTTCTACGGGGTCTGAC
GCTCAGTGGAACGAAAACTCACGTTAAGGGATTTTGGTCATGAGATTATCAAAAAGGATCTTCACCTAGA
TCCTTTTAAATTAAAAATGAAGTTTTAAATCAATCTAAAGTATATATGAGTAAACTTGGTCTGACAGTTA
CCAATGCTTAATCAGTGAGGCACCTATCTCAGCGATCTGTCTATTTCGTTCATCCATAGTTGCCTGACTC
CCCGTCGTGTAGATAACTACGATACGGGAGGGCTTACCATCTGGCCCCAGTGCTGCAATGATACCGCGAG
ACCCACGCTCACCGGCTCCAGATTTATCAGCAATAAACCAGCCAGCCGGAAGGGCCGAGCGCAGAAGTGG
TCCTGCAACTTTATCCGCCTCCATCCAGTCTATTAATTGTTGCCGGGAAGCTAGAGTAAGTAGTTCGCCA
GTTAATAGTT
Features (pLannotate 1.2.2; 19 found; start..end, strand, type, name):
    569..673     -  promoter       AmpR promoter: bla
    744..788     -  misc_feature   bom (fragment): basis of mobility region from pBR322
    927..2105    +  promoter       EF-1α promoter: strong constitutive promoter for human elongation factor EF-1α
   2170..2670    +  CDS            avrXa10 (fragment): AVX10_XANOO - Experimental evidence at protein level: Swiss-Prot protein existence level 1. Avirulence protein. Induces the hypersensitive response (HR)in rice plants carrying the resistance gene Xa10. Activity depends on the presence of the core repeat domains; replacement with repeat domains from other proteins (AvrBs3 of X.euvesicatoria (AC P14727) or AvrXa7 of this organism) does not elicit the HR. Probably acts as a transcription factor in its host plant (rice) to induce plant resistance or disease. From Xanthomonas oryzae pv. oryzae.
   2665..2964    +  CDS            avrBs3 (fragment): AVRB3_XANEU - Experimental evidence at protein level: Swiss-Prot protein existence level 1. Avirulence protein. Acts as a transcription factor in C.annuum plants. In susceptible plants lacking the Bs3 resistance gene induces expression of a number of genes, including genes homologous to a family of auxin-induced genes, alpha-expansin genes, pectate lyase, anthocyanidin glucoside rhamnosyl transferase and at least one transcription factor, UPA20. Their expression leads to plant hypertrophy in mesophyll cells, probably mainly mediated by UPA20 (PubMed:17962565). In resistant plants induces the h
   2962..5514    +  CDS            KDM1A: KDM1A_HUMAN - Also known as AOF2, KDM1, KIAA0601, LSD1. Experimental evidence at protein level: Swiss-Prot protein existence level 1. Histone demethylase that can demethylate both 'Lys-4' (H3K4me) and 'Lys-9' (H3K9me) of histone H3, thereby acting as a coactivator or a corepressor, depending on the context (PubMed:15620353, PubMed:15811342, PubMed:16140033, PubMed:16079794, PubMed:16079795, PubMed:16223729). Acts by oxidizing the substrate by FAD to generate the corresponding imine that is subsequently hydrolyzed (PubMed:15620353, PubMed:15811342, PubMed:16079794, PubMed:21300290). Acts as a c
   5556..5674    +  polyA_signal   SV40 poly(A) signal: SV40 polyadenylation signal
   5705..6034    +  promoter       SV40 promoter: SV40 enhancer and early promoter
   6044..6643    +  CDS            PuroR: puromycin N-acetyltransferase; pac from Streptomyces; confers resistance to puromycin
   6705..6746    +  CDS            V5 tag: epitope tag from simian virus 5
   6802..7026    +  polyA_signal   bGH poly(A) signal: bovine growth hormone polyadenylation signal
   7030..7051    +  promoter       SV40 promoter (fragment): SV40 enhancer and early promoter
   7056..7072    +  misc_feature   MCS (fragment): pBluescript multiple cloning site
   7121..7137    -  protein_bind   lac operator: The lac repressor binds to the lac operator to inhibit transcription in E. coli. This inhibition can be relieved by adding lactose or isopropyl-β-D-thiogalactopyranoside (IPTG). lac repressor encoded by lacI
   7145..7175    -  promoter       lac promoter: promoter for the E. coli lac operon
   7190..7211    -  protein_bind   CAP binding site: CAP binding activates transcription in the presence of cAMP. E. coli catabolite activator protein
   7224..7316    -  CDS            lacI (fragment): lac repressor; lacI; The lac repressor binds to the lac operator to inhibit transcription in E. coli. This inhibition can be relieved by adding lactose or isopropyl-β-D-thiogalactopyranoside (IPTG).
   7499..8087    -  rep_origin     ori: high-copy-number ColE1/pMB1/pBR322/pUC origin of replication
   8258..568     -  CDS            AmpR (across the origin): β-lactamase; bla; confers resistance to ampicillin, carbenicillin, and related antibiotics
