[The description below was written by a language model from this plasmid's Addgene catalogue record and pLannotate feature annotations shown in this document.]
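Description:
EMM67 is a mammalian expression vector of about 8.5 kb that serves as an empty recipient backbone for building TALE–LSD1 fusion proteins. It derives from a TALE activator backbone in which the p65 activation domain was replaced with LSD1; the parental backbone is otherwise recorded as unknown. It is maintained in E. coli as a high-copy plasmid through a ColE1/pUC-type origin and selected with ampicillin via the bla gene. Remnants of lac promoter/operator, lacI and pBR322 bom sequences are carried over from earlier cloning vectors.

The main expression unit is driven by the human EF-1α promoter, a strong constitutive promoter. Downstream lie Xanthomonas TAL effector-derived segments (annotated by homology to AvrXa10 and AvrBs3) corresponding to the TALE N-terminal region, a 0.5 (half) repeat of the specificity given in the record, and the TALE C-terminal region. These are followed directly by the KDM1A/LSD1 coding sequence (isoform 2), a histone H3K4/K9 demethylase, and an SV40 polyadenylation signal. The catalogue lists LSD1 as N-terminal on the insert, but in the feature table it sits downstream of the TALE segments. No full repeat array is present: a user-designed array of TALE repeats is presumably inserted between the N-terminal segment and the half repeat to set the DNA target, though the record does not state the cloning method. A second cassette, with the SV40 early promoter driving puromycin N-acetyltransferase, allows selection of transfected mammalian cells. It is followed by an annotated V5 tag sequence, which starts after the PuroR annotation ends, and a bGH polyadenylation signal.

According to the associated publication title, such fusions are used for locus-specific editing of histone modifications at endogenous enhancers, recruiting the demethylase to a chosen genomic site.
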