Addgene plasmid #49043: EMM67
Purpose: (Empty Backbone) Backbone contains SHD/G 0.5 Domain TALE N-terminal TALE C-terminus, LSD1: Isoform 2
Depositing lab: Bradley Bernstein & Eric Mendenhall. Depositing organization: Broad Institute. Publication: Locus-specific editing of histone modifications at endogenous enhancers. Mendenhall EM, Williamson KE, Reyon D, Zou JY, Ram O, Joung JK, Bernstein BE. Nat Biotechnol. 2013 Sep 8. doi: 10.1038/nbt.2701. PubMed 24013198.
Backbone
  Vector backbone: unknown
  Backbone manufacturer: Joung Lab
  Backbone size (bp): 8500
  Modifications to backbone: Replaced p65 with LSD1
  Vector type: Mammalian Expression ; TALE LSD1 Expression Vector
  Promoter: EF1 alpha
  Tag / fusion protein: LSD1 (N terminal on insert)
Growth in bacteria
  Bacterial resistance: Ampicillin, 100 μg/mL
  Growth temperature: 37°C
  Growth strain: Top10
  Copy number: High Copy
Gene/Insert
  Cloning method: Unknown
  Sequencing primers: 5′ ATGACGCAGTTCGGGATGAG; 3′ TTCGGGAATACGGCGATTG
Terms and licenses: Academic/Nonprofit Terms; Industry Terms: Not Available to Industry
How to cite: EMM67 was a gift from Bradley Bernstein & Eric Mendenhall (Addgene plasmid # 49043 ; http://n2t.net/addgene:49043 ; RRID:Addgene_49043)
