>Addgene plasmid #49043 | EMM67 | addgene partial sequence | sequence record 73471 | EF1a_f
GGTGTCGTGAAGCGGCCGCCACCATGGCCCCCAAGAAGAAGAGGAAGGTGGGCATTCACCGCGGGGTACC
TATGGTGGACTTGAGGACACTCGGTTATTCGCAACAGCAACAGGAGAAAATCAAGCCTAAGGTCAGGAGC
ACCGTCGCGCAACACCACGAGGCGCTTGTGGGGCATGGCTTCACTCATGCGCATATTGTCGCGCTTTCAC
AGCACCCTGCGGCGCTTGGGACGGTGGCTGTCAAATACCAAGATATGATTGCGGCCCTGCCCGAAGCCAC
GCACGAGGCAATTGTAGGGGTCGGTAAACAGTGGTCGGGAGCGCGAGCACTTGAGGCGCTGCTGACTGTG
GCGGGTGAGCTTAGGGGGCCTCCGCTCCAGCTCGACACCGGGCAGCTGCTGAAGATCGCGAAGAGAGGGG
GAGTAACAGCGGTAGAGGCAGTGCACGCCTGGCGCAATGCGCTCACCGGGGCCCCCTTGAACAGAGACGA
TCTAGAGCTAGACGTCTCGCTGACACCCGAACAGGTGGTCGCCATTGCTAATAATAACGGAGGACGGCCA
GCCTTGGAGAGCATTGTGGCCCAGCTGTCCAGGCCGGACCCTGCCCTGGCCGCGTTAACCAACGACCACC
TCGTCGCCTTGGCCTGCCTCGGCGGACGTCCTGCGCTGGATGCAGTGAAAAAGGGATTGCCGCACGCGCC
GGCCTTGATCAAAAGAACCAATCGCCGTATTCCCGAACGCACATCCCATCGCGTTGCCGACCACGCGCAA
GTGGTTCGCGTGCTGGGTTTTTTCCAGTGCCACTCCCACCCAGCGCAAGCATTTGATGACGCCATGACGC
AGTTCGGGATGAGCGGAGGAGGATCTTTATCTGGGAAGAAGGCGGCAGCCGCGGCGGCGGCGGCTGCAGC
GGCAGCAACCGGGACGGAGGCTGGCCCTGGGACAGCAGGCGGCTCCGAGAACGGGTCTGAGGTGGCCGCG
CAGCCCGCGGG
