>Addgene plasmid #49043 | EMM67 | addgene partial sequence | sequence record 73472 | TAL-F2
GTCCTGCGCTGGATGCAGTGAAAAAGGGATTGCCGCACGCGCCGGCCTTGATCAAAAGAACCAATCGCCG
TATTCCCGAACGCACATCCCATCGCGTTGCCGACCACGCGCAAGTGGTTCGCGTGCTGGGTTTTTTCCAG
TGCCACTCCCACCCAGCGCAAGCATTTGATGACGCCATGACGCAGTTCGGGATGAGCGGAGGAGGATCTT
TATCTGGGAAGAAGGCGGCAGCCGCGGCGGCGGCGGCTGCAGCGGCAGCAACCGGGACGGAGGCTGGCCC
TGGGACAGCAGGCGGCTCCGAGAACGGGTCTGAGGTGGCCGCGCAGCCCGCGGGCCTGTCGGGCCCAGCC
GAGGTCGGGCCGGGGGCGGTGGGGGAGCGCACACCCCGCAAGAAAGAGCCTCCGCGGGCCTCGCCCCCCG
GGGGCCTGGCGGAACCGCCGGGGTCCGCAGGGCCTCAGGCCGGCCCTACTGTCGTGCCTGGGTCTGCGAC
CCCCATGGAAACTGGAATAGCAGAGACTCCGGAGGGGCGTCGGACCAGCCGGCGCAAGCGGGCGAAGGTA
GAGTACAGAGAGATGGATGAAAGCTTGGCCAACCTCTCAGAAGATGAGTATTATTCAGAAGAAGAGAGAA
ATGCCAAAGCAGAGAAGGAAAAGAAGCTTCCCCCACCACCCCCTCAAGCCCCACCTGAGGAAGAAAATGA
AAGTGAGCCTGAAGAACCATCGGGTGTGGAGGGCGCAGCTTTCCAGAGCCGACTTCCTCATGACCGGATG
ACTTCTCAAGAAGCAGCCTGTTTTCCAGATATTATCAGTGGACCACAACAGACCCAGAAGGTTTTTCTTT
TCATTAGAAACCGCACACTGCAGTTGTGGTTGGATAATCCAAAGATTCAGCTGACATTTGAGGCTACTCT
CCAACAATTAGAAGCACCTTATAACAGTGATACTGTGCTTGTCCACCGAGTTCACAGTTATTTAGAGCGT
CATGGTCTTATC
