>Addgene plasmid #49043 | EMM67 | addgene partial sequence | sequence record 73473 | SV40pA-R 5'-GAAATTTGTGATGCTATTGC-3'
TTATAAGCTGCAATAAACAATTAATTAAATGGGCCTCTTCCCTTAGAATGCATCTGTCTCACATGCTTGG
GGACTGCTGTGCAGGAACACCTGGTGTGGCCTGGCGAGGCAGCGTATACATGGCCCCCAAAAACTGGTCT
GCAATTCTTCCCGCTTCTCGCAGCCCACTCAGCAGAGCACCATGCACTGTGGCTGGGTAGTTACGGATCG
TATGTTCTCCCGCAAAGAAGAGTCGTGGAATCGGCTGTGGGGCACCTGGAATCGAGGGGCCAGGAGTGAT
TGGCTGAGCCATTAAATCATAGTCATTTCCAGATGATCCTGCAGCAACATAGGAATAAGAGCCCCGAGCC
CAGGGATCAGCACGCCAACGAGACACCACAGTTTCTTTGGGCTGAGGTACTGCACTGCTACCAAAAATCC
CTTTGAGAATGGCCAGGCATCGGCCAACAATCACATCGTCACTTATGTTTTCCATGATACCAGCAGCTTC
TCCTGCCACTAGTGCCAACAGTATTGGAGCTTTATAGAGGTTCCAGAAGAGGAAGAGCTCACCCCTGCTG
GCAGTCGTACTGCCAACATGCCCGAACAAATTGACACTTGGATCCCAGAACACCCGATCAAAACACAACA
CCACCTTGTTAAGGTTGCCAAATCCCATCCTTTGGACTGCAGATGTTTTCCACTCAGGGAGAGGTGGCAC
AAACTGAACGGCTGGTGGCTGCTGCTTCAGCACACCCAGGGGAAGGGTACAGAGAACTGCGTCGCATTTA
TAAATAAAGGTTTGACTCGTGGAGCGGGTATTCACAGCTATCACTTCACATCCTGAAGCCGTGTAGCGAA
CCTGTCGCACTGCTGTATTCAGTTTAATGTCTAGGCCTTCTGCTAAAGCCACAGGCACACACGAGTAGCC
ATTCCTTACTGTCAGGTGGCTGCCAGTGAACTCAAAGTCATCATCCTGATCCCAGTGCTTAAGGGAGAGA
GTTGAGAGAGGTGTGGCATTAGC
